Addgene plasmid #132407: pHAGE-IRES-puro-NLS-dLwaCas13a-EGFP-NLS-3xFlag
Purpose: overexpression in human cells
Depositing lab: Ling-Ling Chen. Depositing organization: CAS Center for Excellence in Molecular Plant Sciences ("CEMPS"). Publication: Dynamic Imaging of RNA in Living Cells by CRISPR-Cas13 Systems. Yang LZ, Wang Y, Li SQ, Yao RW, Luan PF, Wu H, Carmichael GG, Chen LL. Mol Cell. 2019 Dec 19;76(6):981-997.e7. doi: 10.1016/j.molcel.2019.10.024. Epub 2019 Nov 19. PubMed 31757757.
Backbone
  Vector backbone: pHAGE-EF1a-IRES-puro
  Vector type: Mammalian Expression, Lentiviral
Growth in bacteria
  Bacterial resistance: Ampicillin, 100 μg/mL
  Growth temperature: 37°C
  Growth strain: NEB Stable
  Copy number: High Copy
Gene/Insert
  Gene/Insert name: dLwaCas13b
  Species: Leptotrichia wadei
  Mutation: R474A; H479A; R1046A; R1051A
  Tag / fusion protein: flag (N terminal on insert)
  Cloning method: Ligation Independent Cloning
  Sequencing primers: 5′ unknown
Terms and licenses: Academic/Nonprofit Terms; Industry Terms: Not Available to Industry
Depositor comments: Plasmid is prone to recombination. Test multiple colonies to ensure the full plasmid is isolated.
How to cite: pHAGE-IRES-puro-NLS-dLwaCas13a-EGFP-NLS-3xFlag was a gift from Ling-Ling Chen (Addgene plasmid # 132407 ; http://n2t.net/addgene:132407 ; RRID:Addgene_132407)
