[The description below was written by a language model from this plasmid's Addgene catalogue record and pLannotate feature annotations shown in this document.]
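Description:
pHAGE-IRES-puro-NLS-dLwaCas13a-EGFP-NLS-3xFlag is an HIV-1-derived, self-inactivating lentiviral expression vector built on the pHAGE-EF1a-IRES-puro backbone for overexpression in human cells. It is maintained in E. coli through a high-copy ColE1/pUC-type origin and an ampicillin resistance gene. The depositor notes that it is prone to recombination, as is common for LTR-containing plasmids. The viral region comprises a truncated 5' LTR, the Ψ packaging signal with a gag fragment, the Rev response element, cPPT/CTS, WPRE and a ΔU3 3' LTR. These elements allow the transcript to be packaged into particles when helper functions are supplied in trans, and they leave the integrated provirus without LTR promoter activity.

Between the LTRs, the human EF-1α promoter drives a single bicistronic transcript. The first cistron encodes Leptotrichia wadei Cas13a fused in frame to EGFP and followed by a 3xFLAG epitope. The plasmid name also indicates flanking nuclear localisation signals, although these are not annotated in the feature table. The recorded substitutions (R474A, H479A, R1046A, R1051A) are intended to abolish RNase activity, giving a "dead" protein that still binds RNA under guide direction. An EMCV IRES then allows translation of puromycin N-acetyltransferase, so transduced or transfected cells can be selected with puromycin.

The catalogue record has two inconsistencies. It names the insert "dLwaCas13b" and lists the FLAG tag as N-terminal, whereas the plasmid name and the sequence annotation indicate Cas13a with 3xFLAG downstream of EGFP. No guide RNA cassette is annotated, so the crRNA would have to be supplied separately. The associated publication concerns imaging of RNA in living cells with CRISPR-Cas13 systems, which fits use of this construct as a fluorescent, programmable RNA-binding probe.
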