Features (pLannotate 1.2.2; 26 found; start..end, strand, type, name):
    377..634     +  LTR            5' LTR (truncated): truncated 5' long terminal repeat (LTR) from HIV-1
    681..806     +  misc_feature   HIV-1 Ψ: packaging signal of human immunodeficiency virus type 1
    790..1128    +  CDS            HIV-1 gag (fragment): gag protein from human immunodeficiency virus 1; gag
   1303..1536    +  misc_feature   RRE: The Rev response element (RRE) of HIV-1 allows for Rev-dependent mRNA export from the nucleus to the cytoplasm.
   1913..2013    +  CDS            Rev (fragment): human immunodeficiency virus 1 (HIV-1) Rev protein; rev; enhances nuclear export of unspliced and incompletely spliced viral mRNAs
   2058..2175    +  misc_feature   cPPT/CTS: central polypurine tract and central termination sequence of HIV-1
   2223..3401    +  promoter       EF-1α promoter: strong constitutive promoter for human elongation factor EF-1α
   3468..6920    +  CDS            LwCas13a: Leptotrichia wadei CRISPR-Cas effector that acts as an RNA-guided RNAse (Abudayyeh et al., 2017) previously called C2c2
   6948..7664    +  CDS            EGFP: EGFP is a basic (constitutively fluorescent) green fluorescent protein published in 1996, derived from Aequorea victoria. It is reported to be a rapidly-maturing weak dimer with moderate acid sensitivity.
   7758..7823    +  CDS            3xFLAG: three tandem FLAG® epitope tags, followed by an enterokinase cleavage site
   7935..8397    +  misc_feature   IRES: internal ribosome entry site (IRES) of the encephalomyocarditis virus (EMCV)
   8417..9016    +  CDS            PuroR: puromycin N-acetyltransferase; pac from Streptomyces alboniger; confers resistance to puromycin
   9035..9623    +  misc_feature   WPRE: woodchuck hepatitis virus posttranscriptional regulatory element
   9631..9696    +  CDS            nef (fragment): NEF_HV1Z2 - Experimental evidence at protein level: Swiss-Prot protein existence level 1. Extracellular Nef protein targets CD4(+) T-lymphocytes for apoptosis by interacting with CXCR4 surface receptors. From Human immunodeficiency virus type 1 group M subtype D (isolate Z2/CDC-Z34) (HIV-1).
   9698..9931    +  LTR            3' LTR (ΔU3): self-inactivating 3' long terminal repeat (LTR) from HIV-1
  10136..10240   +  promoter       AmpR promoter: bla
  10241..11101   +  CDS            AmpR: β-lactamase; bla; confers resistance to ampicillin, carbenicillin, and related antibiotics
  11272..11860   +  rep_origin     ori: high-copy-number ColE1/pMB1/pBR322/pUC origin of replication
  12043..12097   +  CDS            lacI (fragment): lac repressor; lacI; The lac repressor binds to the lac operator to inhibit transcription in E. coli. This inhibition can be relieved by adding lactose or isopropyl-β-D-thiogalactopyranoside (IPTG).
  12103..12196   +  rep_origin     SV40 ori (fragment): SV40 origin of replication
  12221..12258   +  CDS            lacI (fragment): lac repressor; lacI; The lac repressor binds to the lac operator to inhibit transcription in E. coli. This inhibition can be relieved by adding lactose or isopropyl-β-D-thiogalactopyranoside (IPTG).
  12271..12292   +  protein_bind   CAP binding site: CAP binding activates transcription in the presence of cAMP. E. coli catabolite activator protein
  12307..12337   +  promoter       lac promoter: promoter for the E. coli lac operon
  12341..12363   +  protein_bind   lac operator (fragment): The lac repressor binds to the lac operator to inhibit transcription in E. coli. This inhibition can be relieved by adding lactose or isopropyl-β-D-thiogalactopyranoside (IPTG). lac repressor encoded by lacI
  12395..12478   +  polyA_signal   SV40 poly(A) signal (fragment): SV40 polyadenylation signal
  12645..329     +  CDS            nef (fragment) (across the origin): NEF_HV1BR - Experimental evidence at protein level: Swiss-Prot protein existence level 1. Extracellular Nef protein targets CD4(+) T-lymphocytes for apoptosis by interacting with CXCR4 surface receptors (PubMed:14990729). From Human immunodeficiency virus type 1 group M subtype B (isolate BRU/LAI) (HIV-1).
>Addgene plasmid #132407 | pHAGE-IRES-puro-NLS-dLwaCas13a-EGFP-NLS-3xFlag | addgene full sequence | sequence record 268923 | Addgene NGS Result
TGGAAGGGCTAATTCACTCCCAAAGAAGACAAGATATCCTTGATCTGTGGATCTACCACACACAAGGCTA
CTTCCCTGATTAGCAGAACTACACACCAGGGCCAGGGGTCAGATATCCACTGACCTTTGGATGGTGCTAC
AAGCTAGTACCAGTTGAGCCAGATAAGGTAGAAGAGGCCAATAAAGGAGAGAACACCAGCTTGTTACACC
CTGTGAGCCTGCATGGGATGGATGACCCGGAGAGAGAAGTGTTAGAGTGGAGGTTTGACAGCCGCCTAGC
ATTTCATCACGTGGCCCGAGAGCTGCATCCGGAGTACTTCAAGAACTGCTGATATCGAGCTTGCTACAAG
GGACTTTCCGCTGGGGACTTTCCAGGGAGGCGTGGCCTGGGCGGGACTGGGGAGTGGCGAGCCCTCAGAT
CCTGCATATAAGCAGCTGCTTTTTGCCTGTACTGGGTCTCTCTGGTTAGACCAGATCTGAGCCTGGGAGC
TCTCTGGCTAACTAGGGAACCCACTGCTTAAGCCTCAATAAAGCTTGCCTTGAGTGCTTCAAGTAGTGTG
TGCCCGTCTGTTGTGTGACTCTGGTAACTAGAGATCCCTCAGACCCTTTTAGTCAGTGTGGAAAATCTCT
AGCAGTGGCGCCCGAACAGGGACTTGAAAGCGAAAGGGAAACCAGAGGAGCTCTCTCGACGCAGGACTCG
GCTTGCTGAAGCGCGCACGGCAAGAGGCGAGGGGCGGCGACTGGTGAGTACGCCAAAAATTTTGACTAGC
GGAGGCTAGAAGGAGAGAGATGGGTGCGAGAGCGTCAGTATTAAGCGGGGGAGAATTAGATCGCGATGGG
AAAAAATTCGGTTAAGGCCAGGGGGAAAGAAAAAATATAAATTAAAACATATAGTATGGGCAAGCAGGGA
GCTAGAACGATTCGCAGTTAATCCTGGCCTGTTAGAAACATCAGAAGGCTGTAGACAAATACTGGGACAG
CTACAACCATCCCTTCAGACAGGATCAGAAGAACTTAGATCATTATATAATACAGTAGCAACCCTCTATT
GTGTGCATCAAAGGATAGAGATAAAAGACACCAAGGAAGCTTTAGACAAGATAGAGGAAGAGCAAAACAA
AAGTAAGACCACCGCACAGCAAGCGGCCGGCCGCTGATCTTCAGACCTGGAGGAGGAGATATGAGGGACA
ATTGGAGAAGTGAATTATATAAATATAAAGTAGTAAAAATTGAACCATTAGGAGTAGCACCCACCAAGGC
AAAGAGAAGAGTGGTGCAGAGAGAAAAAAGAGCAGTGGGAATAGGAGCTTTGTTCCTTGGGTTCTTGGGA
GCAGCAGGAAGCACTATGGGCGCAGCGTCAATGACGCTGACGGTACAGGCCAGACAATTATTGTCTGGTA
TAGTGCAGCAGCAGAACAATTTGCTGAGGGCTATTGAGGCGCAACAGCATCTGTTGCAACTCACAGTCTG
GGGCATCAAGCAGCTCCAGGCAAGAATCCTGGCTGTGGAAAGATACCTAAAGGATCAACAGCTCCTGGGG
ATTTGGGGTTGCTCTGGAAAACTCATTTGCACCACTGCTGTGCCTTGGAATGCTAGTTGGAGTAATAAAT
CTCTGGAACAGATTTGGAATCACACGACCTGGATGGAGTGGGACAGAGAAATTAACAATTACACAAGCTT
AATACACTCCTTAATTGAAGAATCGCAAAACCAGCAAGAAAAGAATGAACAAGAATTATTGGAATTAGAT
AAATGGGCAAGTTTGTGGAATTGGTTTAACATAACAAATTGGCTGTGGTATATAAAATTATTCATAATGA
TAGTAGGAGGCTTGGTAGGTTTAAGAATAGTTTTTGCTGTACTTTCTATAGTGAATAGAGTTAGGCAGGG
ATATTCACCATTATCGTTTCAGACCCACCTCCCAACCCCGAGGGGACCCGACAGGCCCGAAGGAATAGAA
GAAGAAGGTGGAGAGAGAGACAGAGACAGATCCATTCGATTAGTGAACGGATCTCGACGGTATCGCCGAA
TTCACAAATGGCAGTATTCATCCACAATTTTAAAAGAAAAGGGGGGATTGGGGGGTACAGTGCAGGGGAA
AGAATAGTAGACATAATAGCAACAGACATACAAACTAAAGAATTACAAAAACAAATTACAAAAATTCAAA
ATTTTCGGGTTTATTACAGGGACAGCAGAGATCCAGTTTGGACTAGTCGTGAGGCTCCGGTGCCCGTCAG
TGGGCAGAGCGCACATCGCCCACAGTCCCCGAGAAGTTGGGGGGAGGGGTCGGCAATTGAACCGGTGCCT
AGAGAAGGTGGCGCGGGGTAAACTGGGAAAGTGATGTCGTGTACTGGCTCCGCCTTTTTCCCGAGGGTGG
GGGAGAACCGTATATAAGTGCAGTAGTCGCCGTGAACGTTCTTTTTCGCAACGGGTTTGCCGCCAGAACA
CAGGTAAGTGCCGTGTGTGGTTCCCGCGGGCCTGGCCTCTTTACGGGTTATGGCCCTTGCGTGCCTTGAA
TTACTTCCACCTGGCTGCAGTACGTGATTCTTGATCCCGAGCTTCGGGTTGGAAGTGGGTGGGAGAGTTC
GAGGCCTTGCGCTTAAGGAGCCCCTTCGCCTCGTGCTTGAGTTGAGGCCTGGCCTGGGCGCTGGGGCCGC
CGCGTGCGAATCTGGTGGCACCTTCGCGCCTGTCTCGCTGCTTTCGATAAGTCTCTAGCCATTTAAAATT
TTTGATGACCTGCTGCGACGCTTTTTTTCTGGCAAGATAGTCTTGTAAATGCGGGCCAAGATCTGCACAC
TGGTATTTCGGTTTTTGGGGCCGCGGGCGGCGACGGGGCCCGTGCGTCCCAGCGCACATGTTCGGCGAGG
CGGGGCCTGCGAGCGCGGCCACCGAGAATCGGACGGGGGTAGTCTCAAGCTGGCCGGCCTGCTCTGGTGC
CTGGCCTCGCGCCGCCGTGTATCGCCCCGCCCTGGGCGGCAAGGCTGGCCCGGTCGGCACCAGTTGCGTG
AGCGGAAAGATGGCCGCTTCCCGGCCCTGCTGCAGGGAGCTCAAAATGGAGGACGCGGCGCTCGGGAGAG
CGGGCGGGTGAGTCACCCACACAAAGGAAAAGGGCCTTTCCGTCCTCAGCCGTCGCTTCATGTGACTCCA
CGGAGTACCGGGCGCCGTCCAGGCACCTCGATTAGTTCTCGAGCTTTTGGAGTACGTCGTCTTTAGGTTG
GGGGGAGGGGTTTTATGCGATGGAGTTTCCCCACACTGAGTGGGTGGAGACTGAAGTTAGGCCAGCTTGG
CACTTGATGTAATTCTCCTTGGAATTTGCCCTTTTTGAGTTTGGATCTTGGTTCATTCTCAAGCCTCAGA
CAGTGGTTCAAAGTTTTTTTCTTCCATTTCAGGTGTCGTGAAGCGGCCGCATGAAGCGACCTGCCGCCAC
AAAGAAGGCTGGACAGGCTAAGAAGAAGAAAGCTAGCAAAGTGACCAAGGTCGACGGCATCAGCCACAAG
AAGTACATCGAAGAGGGCAAGCTCGTGAAGTCCACCAGCGAGGAAAACCGGACCAGCGAGAGACTGAGCG
AGCTGCTGAGCATCCGGCTGGACATCTACATCAAGAACCCCGACAACGCCTCCGAGGAAGAGAACCGGAT
CAGAAGAGAGAACCTGAAGAAGTTCTTTAGCAACAAGGTGCTGCACCTGAAGGACAGCGTGCTGTATCTG
AAGAACCGGAAAGAAAAGAACGCCGTGCAGGACAAGAACTATAGCGAAGAGGACATCAGCGAGTACGACC
TGAAAAACAAGAACAGCTTCTCCGTGCTGAAGAAGATCCTGCTGAACGAGGACGTGAACTCTGAGGAACT
GGAAATCTTTCGGAAGGACGTGGAAGCCAAGCTGAACAAGATCAACAGCCTGAAGTACAGCTTCGAAGAG
AACAAGGCCAACTACCAGAAGATCAACGAGAACAACGTGGAAAAAGTGGGCGGCAAGAGCAAGCGGAACA
TCATCTACGACTACTACAGAGAGAGCGCCAAGCGCAACGACTACATCAACAACGTGCAGGAAGCCTTCGA
CAAGCTGTATAAGAAAGAGGATATCGAGAAACTGTTTTTCCTGATCGAGAACAGCAAGAAGCACGAGAAG
TACAAGATCCGCGAGTACTATCACAAGATCATCGGCCGGAAGAACGACAAAGAGAACTTCGCCAAGATTA
TCTACGAAGAGATCCAGAACGTGAACAACATCAAAGAGCTGATTGAGAAGATCCCCGACATGTCTGAGCT
GAAGAAAAGCCAGGTGTTCTACAAGTACTACCTGGACAAAGAGGAACTGAACGACAAGAATATTAAGTAC
GCCTTCTGCCACTTCGTGGAAATCGAGATGTCCCAGCTGCTGAAAAACTACGTGTACAAGCGGCTGAGCA
ACATCAGCAACGATAAGATCAAGCGGATCTTCGAGTACCAGAATCTGAAAAAGCTGATCGAAAACAAACT
GCTGAACAAGCTGGACACCTACGTGCGGAACTGCGGCAAGTACAACTACTATCTGCAAGTGGGCGAGATC
GCCACCTCCGACTTTATCGCCCGGAACCGGCAGAACGAGGCCTTCCTGAGAAACATCATCGGCGTGTCCA
GCGTGGCCTACTTCAGCCTGAGGAACATCCTGGAAACCGAGAACGAGAACGATATCACCGGCCGGATGCG
GGGCAAGACCGTGAAGAACAACAAGGGCGAAGAGAAATACGTGTCCGGCGAGGTGGACAAGATCTACAAT
GAGAACAAGCAGAACGAAGTGAAAGAAAATCTGAAGATGTTCTACAGCTACGACTTCAACATGGACAACA
AGAACGAGATCGAGGACTTCTTCGCCAACATCGACGAGGCCATCAGCAGCATCGCCCACGGCATCGTGGC
CTTCAACCTGGAACTGGAAGGCAAGGACATCTTCGCCTTCAAGAATATCGCCCCCAGCGAGATCTCCAAG
AAGATGTTTCAGAACGAAATCAACGAAAAGAAGCTGAAGCTGAAAATCTTCAAGCAGCTGAACAGCGCCA
ACGTGTTCAACTACTACGAGAAGGATGTGATCATCAAGTACCTGAAGAATACCAAGTTCAACTTCGTGAA
CAAAAACATCCCCTTCGTGCCCAGCTTCACCAAGCTGTACAACAAGATTGAGGACCTGCGGAATACCCTG
AAGTTTTTTTGGAGCGTGCCCAAGGACAAAGAAGAGAAGGACGCCCAGATCTACCTGCTGAAGAATATCT
ACTACGGCGAGTTCCTGAACAAGTTCGTGAAAAACTCCAAGGTGTTCTTTAAGATCACCAATGAAGTGAT
CAAGATTAACAAGCAGCGGAACCAGAAAACCGGCCACTACAAGTATCAGAAGTTCGAGAACATCGAGAAA
ACCGTGCCCGTGGAATACCTGGCCATCATCCAGAGCAGAGAGATGATCAACAACCAGGACAAAGAGGAAA
AGAATACCTACATCGACTTTATTCAGCAGATTTTCCTGAAGGGCTTCATCGACTACCTGAACAAGAACAA
TCTGAAGTATATCGAGAGCAACAACAACAATGACAACAACGACATCTTCTCCAAGATCAAGATCAAAAAG
GATAACAAAGAGAAGTACGACAAGATCCTGAAGAACTATGAGAAGCACAATCGGAACAAAGAAATCCCTC
ACGAGATCAATGAGTTCGTGCGCGAGATCAAGCTGGGGAAGATTCTGAAGTACACCGAGAATCTGAACAT
GTTTTACCTGATCCTGAAGCTGCTGAACCACAAAGAGCTGACCAACCTGAAGGGCAGCCTGGAAAAGTAC
CAGTCCGCCAACAAAGAAGAAACCTTCAGCGACGAGCTGGAACTGATCAACCTGCTGAACCTGGACAACA
ACAGAGTGACCGAGGACTTCGAGCTGGAAGCCAACGAGATCGGCAAGTTCCTGGACTTCAACGAAAACAA
AATCAAGGACCGGAAAGAGCTGAAAAAGTTCGACACCAACAAGATCTATTTCGACGGCGAGAACATCATC
AAGCACCGGGCCTTCTACAATATCAAGAAATACGGCATGCTGAATCTGCTGGAAAAGATCGCCGATAAGG
CCAAGTATAAGATCAGCCTGAAAGAACTGAAAGAGTACAGCAACAAGAAGAATGAGATTGAAAAGAACTA
CACCATGCAGCAGAACCTGCACCGGAAGTACGCCAGACCCAAGAAGGACGAAAAGTTCAACGACGAGGAC
TACAAAGAGTATGAGAAGGCCATCGGCAACATCCAGAAGTACACCCACCTGAAGAACAAGGTGGAATTCA
ATGAGCTGAACCTGCTGCAGGGCCTGCTGCTGAAGATCCTGCACCGGCTCGTGGGCTACACCAGCATCTG
GGAGCGGGACCTGAGATTCCGGCTGAAGGGCGAGTTTCCCGAGAACCACTACATCGAGGAAATTTTCAAT
TTCGACAACTCCAAGAATGTGAAGTACAAAAGCGGCCAGATCGTGGAAAAGTATATCAACTTCTACAAAG
AACTGTACAAGGACAATGTGGAAAAGCGGAGCATCTACTCCGACAAGAAAGTGAAGAAACTGAAGCAGGA
AAAAAAGGACCTGTACATCGCCAACTACATTGCCGCCTTCAACTACATCCCCCACGCCGAGATTAGCCTG
CTGGAAGTGCTGGAAAACCTGCGGAAGCTGCTGTCCTACGACCGGAAGCTGAAGAACGCCATCATGAAGT
CCATCGTGGACATTCTGAAAGAATACGGCTTCGTGGCCACCTTCAAGATCGGCGCTGACAAGAAGATCGA
AATCCAGACCCTGGAATCAGAGAAGATCGTGCACCTGAAGAATCTGAAGAAAAAGAAACTGATGACCGAC
CGGAACAGCGAGGAACTGTGCGAACTCGTGAAAGTCATGTTCGAGTACAAGGCCCTGGAAGGTCTAGAGG
CGCTACCGGTCGCCACCATGGTGAGCAAGGGCGAGGAGCTGTTCACCGGGGTGGTGCCCATCCTGGTCGA
GCTGGACGGCGACGTAAACGGCCACAAGTTCAGCGTGTCCGGCGAGGGCGAGGGCGATGCCACCTACGGC
AAGCTGACCCTGAAGTTCATCTGCACCACCGGCAAGCTGCCCGTGCCCTGGCCCACCCTCGTGACCACCC
TGACCTACGGCGTGCAGTGCTTCAGCCGCTACCCCGACCACATGAAGCAGCACGACTTCTTCAAGTCCGC
CATGCCCGAAGGCTACGTCCAGGAGCGCACCATCTTCTTCAAGGACGACGGCAACTACAAGACCCGCGCC
GAGGTGAAGTTCGAGGGCGACACCCTGGTGAACCGCATCGAGCTGAAGGGCATCGACTTCAAGGAGGACG
GCAACATCCTGGGGCACAAGCTGGAGTACAACTACAACAGCCACAACGTCTATATCATGGCCGACAAGCA
GAAGAACGGCATCAAGGTGAACTTCAAGATCCGCCACAACATCGAGGACGGCAGCGTGCAGCTCGCCGAC
CACTACCAGCAGAACACCCCCATCGGCGACGGCCCCGTGCTGCTGCCCGACAACCACTACCTGAGCACCC
AGTCCGCCCTGAGCAAAGACCCCAACGAGAAGCGCGATCACATGGTCCTGCTGGAGTTCGTGACCGCCGC
CGGGATCACTCTCGGCATGGACGAGCTGTACAAGTCGAATTCTAAGCCAGGATTCCATATGAAGCGACCT
GCCGCCACAAAGAAGGCTGGACAGGCTAAGAAGAAGAAACAACGCGTGCAGCTAAGCGACTACAAAGACC
ATGACGGTGATTATAAAGATCATGACATCGATTACAAGGATGACGATGACAAGTAAGGATCCCTCCCCCC
CCCCTAACGTTACTGGCCGAAGCCGCTTGGAATAAGGCCGGTGTGCGTTTGTCTATATGTTATTTTCCAC
CATATTGCCGTCTTTTGGCAATGTGAGGGCCCGGAAACCTGGCCCTGTCTTCTTGACGAGCATTCCTAGG
GGTCTTTCCCCTCTCGCCAAAGGAATGCAAGGTCTGTTGAATGTCGTGAAGGAAGCAGTTCCTCTGGAAG
CTTCTTGAAGACAAACAACGTCTGTAGCGACCCTTTGCAGGCAGCGGAACCCCCCACCTGGCGACAGGTG
CCTCTGCGGCCAAAAGCCACGTGTATAAGATACACCTGCAAAGGCGGCACAACCCCAGTGCCACGTTGTG
AGTTGGATAGTTGTGGAAAGAGTCAAATGGCTCTCCTCAAGCGTATTCAACAAGGGGCTGAAGGATGCCC
AGAAGGTACCCCATTGTATGGGATCTGATCTGGGGCCTCGGTGCACATGCTTTACATGTGTTTAGTCGAG
GTTAAAAAAACGTCTAGGCCCCCCGAACCACGGGGACGTGGTTTTCCTTTGAAAAACACGATGATAAGGA
TCCACCGGAGCTTACCATGACCGAGTACAAGCCCACGGTGCGCCTCGCCACCCGCGACGACGTCCCCAGG
GCCGTACGCACCCTCGCCGCCGCGTTCGCCGACTACCCCGCCACGCGCCACACCGTCGATCCGGACCGCC
ACATCGAGCGGGTCACCGAGCTGCAAGAACTCTTCCTCACGCGCGTCGGGCTCGACATCGGCAAGGTGTG
GGTCGCGGACGACGGCGCCGCGGTGGCGGTCTGGACCACGCCGGAGAGCGTCGAAGCGGGGGCGGTGTTC
GCCGAGATCGGCCCGCGCATGGCCGAGTTGAGCGGTTCCCGGCTGGCCGCGCAGCAACAGATGGAAGGCC
TCCTGGCGCCGCACCGGCCCAAGGAGCCCGCGTGGTTCCTGGCCACCGTCGGCGTCTCGCCCGACCACCA
GGGCAAGGGTCTGGGCAGCGCCGTCGTGCTCCCCGGAGTGGAGGCGGCCGAGCGCGCCGGGGTGCCCGCC
TTCCTGGAGACCTCCGCGCCCCGCAACCTCCCCTTCTACGAGCGGCTCGGCTTCACCGTCACCGCCGACG
TCGAGGTGCCCGAAGGACCGCGCACCTGGTGCATGACCCGCAAGCCCGGTGCCTGACGCCCATCGATAGA
TCCTAATCAACCTCTGGATTACAAAATTTGTGAAAGATTGACTGGTATTCTTAACTATGTTGCTCCTTTT
ACGCTATGTGGATACGCTGCTTTAATGCCTTTGTATCATGCTATTGCTTCCCGTATGGCTTTCATTTTCT
CCTCCTTGTATAAATCCTGGTTGCTGTCTCTTTATGAGGAGTTGTGGCCCGTTGTCAGGCAACGTGGCGT
GGTGTGCACTGTGTTTGCTGACGCAACCCCCACTGGTTGGGGCATTGCCACCACCTGTCAGCTCCTTTCC
GGGACTTTCGCTTTCCCCCTCCCTATTGCCACGGCGGAACTCATCGCCGCCTGCCTTGCCCGCTGCTGGA
CAGGGGCTCGGCTGTTGGGCACTGACAATTCCGTGGTGTTGTCGGGGAAATCATCGTCCTTTCCTTGGCT
GCTCGCCTGTGTTGCCACCTGGATTCTGCGCGGGACGTCCTTCTGCTACGTCCCTTCGGCCCTCAATCCA
GCGGACCTTCCTTCCCGCGGCCTGCTGCCGGCTCTGCGGCCTCTTCCGCGTCTTCGCCTTCGCCCTCAGA
CGAGTCGGATCTCCCTTTGGGCCGCCTCCCCGCCTGAGATCCTTTAAGACCAATGACTTACAAGGCAGCT
GTAGATCTTAGCCACTTTTTAAAAGAAAAGGGGGGACTGGAAGGGCTAATTCACTCCCAACGAAGACAAG
ATCTGCTTTTTGCTTGTACTGGGTCTCTCTGGTTAGACCAGATCTGAGCCTGGGAGCTCTCTGGCTAACT
AGGGAACCCACTGCTTAAGCCTCAATAAAGCTTGCCTTGAGTGCTTCAAGTAGTGTGTGCCCGTCTGTTG
TGTGACTCTGGTAACTAGAGATCCCTCAGACCCTTTTAGTCAGTGTGGAAAATCTCTAGCAGTAGTAGTT
CATGTCATCTTATTATTCAGTATTTATAACTTGCAAAGAAATGAATATCAGAGAGTGAGAGGCCCGGGTT
AATTAAGGAAAGGGCTAGATCATTCTTGAAGACGAAAGGGCCTCGTGATACGCCTATTTTTATAGGTTAA
TGTCATGATAATAATGGTTTCTTAGACGTCAGGTGGCACTTTTCGGGGAAATGTGCGCGGAACCCCTATT
TGTTTATTTTTCTAAATACATTCAAATATGTATCCGCTCATGAGACAATAACCCTGATAAATGCTTCAAT
AATATTGAAAAAGGAAGAGTATGAGTATTCAACATTTCCGTGTCGCCCTTATTCCCTTTTTTGCGGCATT
TTGCCTTCCTGTTTTTGCTCACCCAGAAACGCTGGTGAAAGTAAAAGATGCTGAAGATCAGTTGGGTGCA
CGAGTGGGTTACATCGAACTGGATCTCAACAGCGGTAAGATCCTTGAGAGTTTTCGCCCCGAAGAACGTT
TTCCAATGATGAGCACTTTTAAAGTTCTGCTATGTGGCGCGGTATTATCCCGTGTTGACGCCGGGCAAGA
GCAACTCGGTCGCCGCATACACTATTCTCAGAATGACTTGGTTGAGTACTCACCAGTCACAGAAAAGCAT
CTTACGGATGGCATGACAGTAAGAGAATTATGCAGTGCTGCCATAACCATGAGTGATAACACTGCGGCCA
ACTTACTTCTGACAACGATCGGAGGACCGAAGGAGCTAACCGCTTTTTTGCACAACATGGGGGATCATGT
AACTCGCCTTGATCGTTGGGAACCGGAGCTGAATGAAGCCATACCAAACGACGAGCGTGACACCACGATG
CCTGTAGCAATGGCAACAACGTTGCGCAAACTATTAACTGGCGAACTACTTACTCTAGCTTCCCGGCAAC
AATTAATAGACTGGATGGAGGCGGATAAAGTTGCAGGACCACTTCTGCGCTCGGCCCTTCCGGCTGGCTG
GTTTATTGCTGATAAATCTGGAGCCGGTGAGCGTGGGTCTCGCGGTATCATTGCAGCACTGGGGCCAGAT
GGTAAGCCCTCCCGTATCGTAGTTATCTACACGACGGGGAGTCAGGCAACTATGGATGAACGAAATAGAC
AGATCGCTGAGATAGGTGCCTCACTGATTAAGCATTGGTAACTGTCAGACCAAGTTTACTCATATATACT
TTAGATTGATTTAAAACTTCATTTTTAATTTAAAAGGATCTAGGTGAAGATCCTTTTTGATAATCTCATG
ACCAAAATCCCTTAACGTGAGTTTTCGTTCCACTGAGCGTCAGACCCCGTAGAAAAGATCAAAGGATCTT
CTTGAGATCCTTTTTTTCTGCGCGTAATCTGCTGCTTGCAAACAAAAAAACCACCGCTACCAGCGGTGGT
TTGTTTGCCGGATCAAGAGCTACCAACTCTTTTTCCGAAGGTAACTGGCTTCAGCAGAGCGCAGATACCA
AATACTGTTCTTCTAGTGTAGCCGTAGTTAGGCCACCACTTCAAGAACTCTGTAGCACCGCCTACATACC
TCGCTCTGCTAATCCTGTTACCAGTGGCTGCTGCCAGTGGCGATAAGTCGTGTCTTACCGGGTTGGACTC
AAGACGATAGTTACCGGATAAGGCGCAGCGGTCGGGCTGAACGGGGGGTTCGTGCACACAGCCCAGCTTG
GAGCGAACGACCTACACCGAACTGAGATACCTACAGCGTGAGCTATGAGAAAGCGCCACGCTTCCCGAAG
GGAGAAAGGCGGACAGGTATCCGGTAAGCGGCAGGGTCGGAACAGGAGAGCGCACGAGGGAGCTTCCAGG
GGGAAACGCCTGGTATCTTTATAGTCCTGTCGGGTTTCGCCACCTCTGACTTGAGCGTCGATTTTTGTGA
TGCTCGTCAGGGGGGCGGAGCCTATGGAAAAACGCCAGCAACGCGGCCTTTTTACGGTTCCTGGCCTTTT
GCTGGCCTTTTGCTCACATGTTCTTTCCTGCGTTATCCCCTGATTCTGTGGATAACCGTATTACCGCCTT
TGAGTGAGCTGATACCGCTCGCCGCAGCCGAACGACCGAGCGCAGCGAGTCAGTGAGCGAGGAAGCGGAA
GAGCGCCCAATACGCAAACCGCCTCTCCCCGCGCGTTGGCCGATTCATTAATGCAGCAAGCTCATGGCTG
ACTAATTTTTTTTATTTATGCAGAGGCCGAGGCCGCCTCGGCCTCTGAGCTATTCCAGAAGTAGTGAGGA
GGCTTTTTTGGAGGCCTAGGCTTTTGCAAAAAGCTCCCCGTGGCACGACAGGTTTCCCGACTGGAAAGCG
GGCAGTGAGCGCAACGCAATTAATGTGAGTTAGCTCACTCATTAGGCACCCCAGGCTTTACACTTTATGC
TTCCGGCTCGTATGTTGTGTGGAATTGTGAGCGGATAACAATTTCACACAGGAAACAGCTATGACATGAT
TACGAATTTCACAAATAAAGCATTTTTTTCACTGCATTCTAGTTGTGGTTTGTCCAAACTCATCAATGTA
TCTTATCATGTCTGGATCAACTGGATAACTCAAGCTAACCAAAATCATCCCAAACTTCCCACCCCATACC
CTATTACCACTGCCAATTACCTGTGGTTTCATTTACTCTAAACCTGTGATTCCTCTGAATTATTTTCATT
TTAAAGAAATTGTATTTGTTAAATATGTACTACAAACTTAGTAGT
